Addgene plasmid #114184: ORAI1-YFP T184M-L273D-L276D
Purpose: ORAI1 channel with C-terminal YFP, carrying the activating mutation T184M from TAM, and the mutations L273D-L276D leading to a deficiency in STIM1-mediated gating.
Depositing lab: Nicolas Demaurex. Depositing organization: University of Geneva. Publication: ORAI1 channel gating and selectivity is differentially altered by natural mutations in the first or third transmembrane domain. Bulla M, Gyimesi G, Kim JH, Bhardwaj R, Hediger MA, Frieden M, Demaurex N. J Physiol. 2018 Nov 1. doi: 10.1113/JP277079. PubMed 30382595.
Backbone
  Vector backbone: EGFP-N1
  Backbone manufacturer: Clontech
  Modifications to backbone: Generated by site-directed mutagenesis on plasmid Orai1 YFP (Anjana Rao, Addgene #19756).
  Vector type: Mammalian Expression
Growth in bacteria
  Bacterial resistance: Kanamycin, 50 μg/mL
  Growth temperature: 37°C
  Growth strain: DH5alpha
  Copy number: High Copy
Gene/Insert
  Gene/Insert name: ORAI1-YFP T184M-L273D-L276D
  Species: H. sapiens (human)
  Mutation: T184M/L273D/L276D
  Entrez Gene: ORAI1 (a.k.a. CRACM1, IMD9, ORAT1, TAM2, TMEM142A)
  Tag / fusion protein: YFP (C terminal on insert)
  Cloning method: Restriction Enzyme; 5′ cloning site unknown (unknown if destroyed); 3′ cloning site unknown (unknown if destroyed)
  Sequencing primers: 5′ unknown
Terms and licenses: Academic/Nonprofit Terms; Industry Terms: Not Available to Industry
How to cite: ORAI1-YFP T184M-L273D-L276D was a gift from Nicolas Demaurex (Addgene plasmid # 114184 ; http://n2t.net/addgene:114184 ; RRID:Addgene_114184)
