[The description below was written by a language model from this plasmid's Addgene catalogue record and pLannotate feature annotations shown in this document.]
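Description:
ORAI1-YFP T184M-L273D-L276D is a mammalian expression plasmid built on the Clontech EGFP-N1 backbone, encoding human ORAI1, the pore-forming subunit of the Ca2+ release-activated Ca2+ (CRAC) channel, fused at its C terminus to a yellow fluorescent protein. The sequenced construct is about 5.6 kb. The CMV immediate early enhancer and promoter drive the ORAI1 coding sequence, which is joined through residual multiple cloning site sequence to the fluorescent protein, and an SV40 polyadenylation signal terminates the transcript. The feature annotation identifies the fluorophore as mEYFP, the A206K monomeric variant of enhanced YFP. The cloning sites used for the insert are not recorded. The plasmid was produced by site-directed mutagenesis of an existing Orai1-YFP plasmid.

The insert carries three substitutions. T184M is an activating mutation associated with tubular aggregate myopathy (TAM), while L273D and L276D render the channel deficient in gating by the ER Ca2+ sensor STIM1. Combining them allows the activity conferred by the disease mutation to be examined when STIM1-mediated gating is impaired, with the YFP tag reporting expression and localisation in transfected cells. The associated study addressed how natural ORAI1 mutations alter channel gating and selectivity.

Propagation in E. coli relies on a high-copy ColE1/pUC-type origin and kanamycin selection. The Tn5 NeoR/KanR gene sits behind tandem bacterial (bla) and SV40 early promoters and is followed by an HSV TK poly(A) signal, so the same marker can also confer G418 resistance in mammalian cells. An f1 origin is also present. The short large T antigen, ble and bGH poly(A) fragments in the annotation are partial matches rather than functional elements.
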