Features (pLannotate 1.2.2; 17 found; start..end, strand, type, name):
      1..304     +  enhancer       CMV enhancer: human cytomegalovirus immediate early enhancer
    305..508     +  promoter       CMV promoter: human cytomegalovirus (CMV) immediate early promoter
    531..558     +  misc_feature   MCS (fragment): multiple cloning site
    559..1461    +  CDS            ORAI1: CRCM1_HUMAN - Also known as CRACM1, TMEM142A. Experimental evidence at protein level: Swiss-Prot protein existence level 1. Ca(2+) release-activated Ca(2+) (CRAC) channel subunit which mediates Ca(2+) influx following depletion of intracellular Ca(2+) stores and channel activation by the Ca(2+) sensor, STIM1 (PubMed:16582901, PubMed:16645049, PubMed:16733527, PubMed:16766533, PubMed:16807233, PubMed:19249086, PubMed:23307288, PubMed:24351972, PubMed:24591628, PubMed:28219928, PubMed:20354224, PubMed:26956484). CRAC channels are the main pathway for Ca(2+) influx in T-cells and promote the immu
   1462..1499    +  misc_feature   MCS (fragment): multiple cloning site
   1513..2232    +  CDS            mEYFP: enhanced YFP with monomerizing A206K mutation (Zacharias et al., 2002) mammalian codon-optimized
   2249..2332    +  CDS            large T antigen (fragment): large T antigen from SV40 (simian virus 40)
   2355..2476    +  polyA_signal   SV40 poly(A) signal: SV40 polyadenylation signal
   2510..2938    -  rep_origin     f1 ori (sequence partly withheld): f1 bacteriophage origin of replication; arrow indicates direction of (+) strand synthesis
   2965..3069    +  promoter       AmpR promoter: bla
   3071..3428    +  promoter       SV40 promoter: SV40 enhancer and early promoter
   3463..4257    +  CDS            NeoR/KanR: aminoglycoside phosphotransferase from Tn5; aph(3')-II (or nptII); confers resistance to neomycin, kanamycin, and G418 (Geneticin®)
   4278..4430    +  CDS            ble (fragment): BLE_KLEPN - Experimental evidence at protein level: Swiss-Prot protein existence level 1. Binding protein with a strong affinity to the bleomycin family of antibiotics. Binds to CL990; an antimitotic-antibiotic compound. From Klebsiella pneumoniae.
   4489..4536    +  polyA_signal   HSV TK poly(A) signal: herpes simplex virus thymidine kinase polyadenylation signal (Cole and Stacy, 1985)
   4627..4643    -  polyA_signal   bGH poly(A) signal (fragment): bovine growth hormone polyadenylation signal
   4865..5453    +  rep_origin     ori: high-copy-number ColE1/pMB1/pBR322/pUC origin of replication
   5568..5627    +  enhancer       CMV enhancer (fragment): human cytomegalovirus immediate early enhancer
>Addgene plasmid #114184 | ORAI1-YFP T184M-L273D-L276D | addgene full sequence | sequence record 220961 | Addgene NGS Result
CGTTACATAACTTACGGTAAATGGCCCGCCTGGCTGACCGCCCAACGACCCCCGCCCATTGACGTCAATA
ATGACGTATGTTCCCATAGTAACGCCAATAGGGACTTTCCATTGACGTCAATGGGTGGAGTATTTACGGT
AAACTGCCCACTTGGCAGTACATCAAGTGTATCATATGCCAAGTACGCCCCCTATTGACGTCAATGACGG
TAAATGGCCCGCCTGGCATTATGCCCAGTACATGACCTTATGGGACTTTCCTACTTGGCAGTACATCTAC
GTATTAGTCATCGCTATTACCATGGTGATGCGGTTTTGGCAGTACATCAATGGGCGTGGATAGCGGTTTG
ACTCACGGGGATTTCCAAGTCTCCACCCCATTGACGTCAATGGGAGTTTGTTTTGGCACCAAAATCAACG
GGACTTTCCAAAATGTCGTAACAACTCCGCCCCATTGACGCAAATGGGCGGTAGGCGTGTACGGTGGGAG
GTCTATATAAGCAGAGCTGGTTTAGTGAACCGTCAGATCCGCTAGCGCTACCGGACTCAGATCTCGAGAT
GCATCCGGAGCCCGCCCCGCCCCCGAGCCGTAGCAGTCCCGAGCTTCCCCCAAGCGGCGGCAGCACCACC
AGCGGCAGCCGCCGGAGCCGCCGCCGCAGCGGGGACGGGGAGCCCCCGGGGGCCCCGCCACCGCCGCCGT
CCGCCGTCACCTACCCGGACTGGATCGGCCAGAGTTACTCCGAGGTGATGAGCCTCAACGAGCACTCCAT
GCAGGCGCTGTCCTGGCGCAAGCTCTACTTGAGCCGCGCCAAGCTTAAAGCCTCCAGCCGGACCTCGGCT
CTGCTCTCCGGCTTCGCCATGGTGGCAATGGTGGAGGTGCAGCTGGACGCTGACCACGACTACCCACCGG
GGCTGCTCATCGCCTTCAGTGCCTGCACCACAGTGCTGGTGGCTGTGCACCTGTTTGCGCTCATGATCAG
CACCTGCATCCTGCCCAACATCGAGGCGGTGAGCAACGTGCACAATCTCAACTCGGTCAAGGAGTCCCCC
CATGAGCGCATGCACCGCCACATCGAGCTGGCCTGGGCCTTCTCCACCGTCATCGGCATGCTGCTCTTCC
TAGCTGAGGTGGTGCTGCTCTGCTGGGTCAAGTTCTTGCCCCTCAAGAAGCAGCCAGGCCAGCCAAGGCC
CACCAGCAAGCCCCCCGCCAGTGGCGCAGCAGCCAACGTCAGCACCAGCGGCATCACCCCGGGCCAGGCA
GCTGCCATCGCCTCGACCACCATCATGGTGCCCTTCGGCCTGATCTTTATCGTCTTCGCCGTCCACTTCT
ACCGCTCACTGGTTAGCCATAAGACCGACCGACAGTTCCAGGAGGACAACGAGGACGCGGAGTTTGCCCG
CTTACAGGACCAGCTGGACCACAGAGGGGACCACCCCCTGACGCCCGGCAGCCACTATGCCCGAATTCTG
CAGTCGACGGTACCGCGGGCCCGGGATCCACCGGTCGCCACCATGGTGAGCAAGGGCGAGGAGCTGTTCA
CCGGGGTGGTGCCCATCCTGGTCGAGCTGGACGGCGACGTAAACGGCCACAAGTTCAGCGTGTCCGGCGA
GGGCGAGGGCGATGCCACCTACGGCAAGCTGACCCTGAAGTTCATCTGCACCACCGGCAAGCTGCCCGTG
CCCTGGCCCACCCTCGTGACCACCTTCGGCTACGGCCTGCAGTGCTTCGCCCGCTACCCCGACCACATGA
AGCAGCACGACTTCTTCAAGTCCGCCATGCCCGAAGGCTACGTCCAGGAGCGCACCATCTTCTTCAAGGA
CGACGGCAACTACAAGACCCGCGCCGAGGTGAAGTTCGAGGGCGACACCCTGGTGAACCGCATCGAGCTG
AAGGGCATCGACTTCAAGGAGGACGGCAACATCCTGGGGCACAAGCTGGAGTACAACTACAACAGCCACA
ACGTCTATATCATGGCCGACAAGCAGAAGAACGGCATCAAGGTGAACTTCAAGATCCGCCACAACATCGA
GGACGGCAGCGTGCAGCTCGCCGACCACTACCAGCAGAACACCCCCATCGGCGACGGCCCCGTGCTGCTG
CCCGACAACCACTACCTGAGCTACCAGTCCAAGCTGAGCAAAGACCCCAACGAGAAGCGCGATCACATGG
TCCTGCTGGAGTTCGTGACCGCCGCCGGGATCACTCTCGGCATGGACGAGCTGTACAAGTAAAGCGGCCG
CGACTCTAGATCATAATCAGCCATACCACATTTGTAGAGGTTTTACTTGCTTTAAAAAACCTCCCACACC
TCCCCCTGAACCTGAAACATAAAATGAATGCAATTGTTGTTGTTAACTTGTTTATTGCAGCTTATAATGG
TTACAAATAAAGCAATAGCATCACAAATTTCACAAATAAAGCATTTTTTTCACTGCATTCTAGTTGTGGT
TTGTCCAAACTCATCAATGTATCTTAAGGCGTAAATTGTAAGCGTTAATATTTTGTTAAAATTCGCGTTA
AATTTTTGTTAAATCAGCTCATTTTTTAACCAATAGGCCGAAATCGGCAAAATCCCTTATAAATCAAAAG
AATAGACCGAGATAGGGT
[37 nt withheld, positions 2609-2645]
AAAGAACGTGGACTCCAACGTCAAAGG
[49 nt withheld, positions 2673-2721]
T
[91 nt withheld, positions 2723-2813]
G
[124 nt withheld, positions 2815-2938]
CAGGTGGCACTTTTCGGGGAAATGTGCGCGGAACCCCTATTTGTTTATTTTTCTAAATACATTCAAATAT
GTATCCGCTCATGAGACAATAACCCTGATAAATGCTTCAATAATATTGAAAAAGGAAGAGTCCTGAGGCG
GAAAGAACCAGCTGTGGAATGTGTGTCAGTTAGGGTGTGGAAAGTCCCCAGGCTCCCCAGCAGGCAGAAG
TATGCAAAGCATGCATCTCAATTAGTCAGCAACCAGGTGTGGAAAGTCCCCAGGCTCCCCAGCAGGCAGA
AGTATGCAAAGCATGCATCTCAATTAGTCAGCAACCATAGTCCCGCCCCTAACTCCGCCCATCCCGCCCC
TAACTCCGCCCAGTTCCGCCCATTCTCCGCCCCATGGCTGACTAATTTTTTTTATTTATGCAGAGGCCGA
GGCCGCCTCGGCCTCTGAGCTATTCCAGAAGTAGTGAGGAGGCTTTTTTGGAGGCCTAGGCTTTTGCAAA
GATCGATCAAGAGACAGGATGAGGATCGTTTCGCATGATTGAACAAGATGGATTGCACGCAGGTTCTCCG
GCCGCTTGGGTGGAGAGGCTATTCGGCTATGACTGGGCACAACAGACAATCGGCTGCTCTGATGCCGCCG
TGTTCCGGCTGTCAGCGCAGGGGCGCCCGGTTCTTTTTGTCAAGACCGACCTGTCCGGTGCCCTGAATGA
ACTGCAAGACGAGGCAGCGCGGCTATCGTGGCTGGCCACGACGGGCGTTCCTTGCGCAGCTGTGCTCGAC
GTTGTCACTGAAGCGGGAAGGGACTGGCTGCTATTGGGCGAAGTGCCGGGGCAGGATCTCCTGTCATCTC
ACCTTGCTCCTGCCGAGAAAGTATCCATCATGGCTGATGCAATGCGGCGGCTGCATACGCTTGATCCGGC
TACCTGCCCATTCGACCACCAAGCGAAACATCGCATCGAGCGAGCACGTACTCGGATGGAAGCCGGTCTT
GTCGATCAGGATGATCTGGACGAAGAGCATCAGGGGCTCGCGCCAGCCGAACTGTTCGCCAGGCTCAAGG
CGAGCATGCCCGACGGCGAGGATCTCGTCGTGACCCATGGCGATGCCTGCTTGCCGAATATCATGGTGGA
AAATGGCCGCTTTTCTGGATTCATCGACTGTGGCCGGCTGGGTGTGGCGGACCGCTATCAGGACATAGCG
TTGGCTACCCGTGATATTGCTGAAGAGCTTGGCGGCGAATGGGCTGACCGCTTCCTCGTGCTTTACGGTA
TCGCCGCTCCCGATTCGCAGCTCATCGCCTTCTATCGCCTTCTTGACGAGTTCTTCTGAGCGGGACTCTG
GGGTTCGAAATGACCGACCAAGCGACGCCCAACCTGCCATCACGAGATTTCGATTCCACCGCCGCCTTCT
ATGAAAGGTTGGGCTTCGGAATCGTTTTCCGGGACGCCGGCTGGATGATCCTCCAGCGCGGGGATCTCAT
GCTGGAGTTCTTCGCCCACCCTAGGGGGAGGCTAACTGAAACACGGAAGGAGACAATACCGGAAGGAACC
CGCGCTATGACGGCAATAAAAAGACAGAATAAAACGCACGGTGTTGGGTCGTTTGTTCATAAACGCGGGG
TTCGGTCCCAGGGCTGGCACTCTGTCGATACCCCACCGAGACCCCATTGGGGCCAATACGCCCGCGTTTC
TTCCTTTTCCCCACCCCACCCCCCAAGTTCGGGTGAAGGCCCAGGGCTCGCAGCCAACGTCGGGGCGGCA
GGCCCTGCCATAGCCTCAGGTTACTCATATATACTTTAGATTGATTTAAAACTTCATTTTTAATTTAAAA
GGATCTAGGTGAAGATCCTTTTTGATAATCTCATGACCAAAATCCCTTAACGTGAGTTTTCGTTCCACTG
AGCGTCAGACCCCGTAGAAAAGATCAAAGGATCTTCTTGAGATCCTTTTTTTCTGCGCGTAATCTGCTGC
TTGCAAACAAAAAAACCACCGCTACCAGCGGTGGTTTGTTTGCCGGATCAAGAGCTACCAACTCTTTTTC
CGAAGGTAACTGGCTTCAGCAGAGCGCAGATACCAAATACTGTTCTTCTAGTGTAGCCGTAGTTAGGCCA
CCACTTCAAGAACTCTGTAGCACCGCCTACATACCTCGCTCTGCTAATCCTGTTACCAGTGGCTGCTGCC
AGTGGCGATAAGTCGTGTCTTACCGGGTTGGACTCAAGACGATAGTTACCGGATAAGGCGCAGCGGTCGG
GCTGAACGGGGGGTTCGTGCACACAGCCCAGCTTGGAGCGAACGACCTACACCGAACTGAGATACCTACA
GCGTGAGCTATGAGAAAGCGCCACGCTTCCCGAAGGGAGAAAGGCGGACAGGTATCCGGTAAGCGGCAGG
GTCGGAACAGGAGAGCGCACGAGGGAGCTTCCAGGGGGAAACGCCTGGTATCTTTATAGTCCTGTCGGGT
TTCGCCACCTCTGACTTGAGCGTCGATTTTTGTGATGCTCGTCAGGGGGGCGGAGCCTATGGAAAAACGC
CAGCAACGCGGCCTTTTTACGGTTCCTGGCCTTTTGCTGGCCTTTTGCTCACATGTTCTTTCCTGCGTTA
TCCCCTGATTCTGTGGATAACCGTATTACCGCCATGCATTAGTTATTAATAGTAATCAATTACGGGGTCA
TTAGTTCATAGCCCATATATGGAGTTCCG
