>Addgene plasmid #114184 | ORAI1-YFP T184M-L273D-L276D | depositor partial sequence | sequence record 215515 | insert
GAGCTGGTTTAGTGAACCGTCAGATCCGCTAGCGCTACCGGACTCAGATCTCGAGATGCATCCGGAGCCC
GCCCCGCCCCCGAGCCGTAGCAGTCCCGAGCTTCCCCCAAGCGGCGGCAGCACCACCAGCGGCAGCCGCC
GGAGCCGCCGCCGCAGCGGGGACGGGGAGCCCCCGGGGGCCCCGCCACCGCCGCCGTCCGCCGTCACCTA
CCCGGACTGGATCGGCCAGAGTTACTCCGAGGTGATGAGCCTCAACGAGCACTCCATGCAGGCGCTGTCC
TGGCGCAAGCTCTACTTGAGCCGCGCCAAGCTTAAAGCCTCCAGCCGGACCTCGGCTCTGCTCTCCGGCT
TCGCCATGGTGGCAATGGTGGAGGTGCAGCTGGACGCTGACCACGACTACCCACCGGGGCTGCTCATCGC
CTTCAGTGCCTGCACCACAGTGCTGGTGGCTGTGCACCTGTTTGCGCTCATGATCAGCACCTGCATCCTG
CCCAACATCGAGGCGGTGAGCAACGTGCACAATCTCAACTCGGTCAAGGAGTCCCCCCATGAGCGCATGC
ACCGCCACATCGAGCTGGCCTGGGCCTTCTCCACCGTCATCGGCATGCTGCTCTTCCTAGCTGAGGTGGT
GCTGCTCTGCTGGGTCAAGTTCTTGCCCCTCAAGAAGCAGCCAGGCCAGCCAAGGCCCACCAGCAAGCCC
CCCGCCAGTGGCGCAGCAGCCAACGTCAGCACCAGCGGCATCACCCCGGGCCAGGCAGCTGCCATCGCCT
CGACCACCATCATGGTGCCCTTCGGCCTGATCTTTATCGTCTTCGCCGTCCACTTCTACCGCTCACTGGT
TAGCCATAAGACCGACCGACAGTTCCAGGAGGACAACGAGGACGCGGAGTTTGCCCGCTTACAGGACCAG
CTGGACCACAGAGGGGACCACCCCCTGACGCCCGGCAGCCACTATGCCCGAATTCTGCAGTCGACGGTAC
CGCGGGCCCGGGATCCACCGGTCGCCACCATGGTGAGCAAGGGCGAGGAGCTGTTCACCGGGGTGGTGCC
CATCCTGGTCGAGCTGGACGGCGACGTAAACGGCCACA
